Addgene plasmid #244080: pAAV.CAGFLEX.(cyto).iGlucoSnFR2.mIRFP670nano3
Purpose: Cytosolic expression of green glucose sensor with non-responsive mIRFP
Depositing lab: Tim Brown & HHMI-JRC Tool Translation Team. Depositing organization: HHMI, Janelia Research Campus. Publication: iGlucoSnFR2: A genetically encoded fluorescent sensor for measuring intracellular or extracellular glucose in vivo in mouse brain. Marvin JS, Machler P, Meng C, Ates T, Patel RH, Adhikari R, Makurath MA, Ku Z, Feliciano D, Atasoy D, Cui G, Kleinfeld D, Brown TA. Sci Adv. 2025 Nov 14;11(46):eadz3889. doi: 10.1126/sciadv.adz3889. Epub 2025 Nov 12. PubMed 41223288.
Backbone
  Vector backbone: pAAV
  Vector type: AAV
Growth in bacteria
  Bacterial resistance: Ampicillin, 100 μg/mL
  Growth temperature: 37°C
  Growth strain: NEB Stable
  Copy number: High Copy
Gene/Insert
  Gene/Insert name: iGlucoSnFR2.mIRFP670nano3
  Species: M. musculus (mouse), Synthetic
  Tag / fusion protein: mIRFP670nano3 (C terminal on insert)
  Cloning method: Restriction Enzyme; 5′ cloning site Unknown (unknown if destroyed)
Terms and licenses: Academic/Nonprofit Terms; Industry Terms: Not Available to Industry
How to cite: pAAV.CAGFLEX.(cyto).iGlucoSnFR2.mIRFP670nano3 was a gift from Tim Brown & HHMI-JRC Tool Translation Team (Addgene plasmid # 244080 ; http://n2t.net/addgene:244080 ; RRID:Addgene_244080)
