[The description below was written by a language model from this plasmid's Addgene catalogue record and pLannotate feature annotations shown in this document.]
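Description:
pAAV.CAGFLEX.(cyto).iGlucoSnFR2.mIRFP670nano3 is a 7,456 nt adeno-associated virus transfer plasmid for Cre-dependent expression of a cytosolic green fluorescent glucose sensor in mammalian cells. It is propagated in E. coli on a high-copy ColE1/pUC-type origin with ampicillin selection (AmpR under its own bla promoter), and it also carries an f1 phage origin. The record lists a recombination-deficient growth strain, which is a common choice for keeping AAV inverted terminal repeats stable. Two AAV2 ITRs flank the expression cassette and define the segment that is replicated and packaged into AAV particles when rep, cap and helper functions are supplied in trans.

Between the ITRs, a CAG-type promoter (CMV enhancer, chicken β-actin promoter and a hybrid/chimeric intron) drives the payload, followed by a WPRE to enhance transcript stability and expression and an SV40 polyadenylation signal. The coding region is iGlucoSnFR2 fused at its C terminus to the near-infrared protein mIRFP670nano3. The annotation detects a GFP-derived segment (called cEGFP) and a miRFP670nano-family reading frame, while the rest of the sensor upstream of the GFP-derived segment is not annotated. This fusion lies on the strand opposite the promoter and is bracketed by oppositely oriented loxP and lox2272 pairs. This is a FLEX (DIO) arrangement: Cre first inverts the cassette and then excises one site of each pair, locking the open reading frame in the sense orientation, so expression is confined to Cre-expressing cells.

The mIRFP is described as non-responsive to glucose, so it can serve as a reference channel alongside the green sensor signal. The associated publication concerns measuring glucose in vivo in mouse brain. Short lacI, lacZα and large T antigen fragments are backbone remnants.
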