Features (pLannotate 1.2.2; 21 found; start..end, strand, type, name):
      2..58      +  CDS            lacI (fragment): lac repressor; lacI; The lac repressor binds to the lac operator to inhibit transcription in E. coli. This inhibition can be relieved by adding lactose or isopropyl-β-D-thiogalactopyranoside (IPTG).
     52..185     -  repeat_region  AAV2 ITR: inverted terminal repeat of adeno-associated virus serotype 2 inverted
    256..324     +  CDS            large T antigen (fragment): large T antigen from SV40 (simian virus 40)
    347..468     +  polyA_signal   SV40 poly(A) signal: SV40 polyadenylation signal
    511..1099    -  misc_feature   WPRE: woodchuck hepatitis virus posttranscriptional regulatory element
   1133..1166    -  protein_bind   loxP: Cre-mediated recombination occurs in the 8-bp core sequence (GCATACAT). Cre recombinase
   1237..1270    -  protein_bind   lox2272: Cre-mediated recombination occurs in the 8-bp core sequence (GGATACTT). lox2272 sites are compatible with each other, but incompatible with loxP or loxN sites (Lee and Saito, 1988). Cre recombinase
   2277..2996    +  CDS            cEGFP: cEGFP is a basic (constitutively fluorescent) green fluorescent protein published in 2008, derived from Aequorea victoria.
   3276..3716    +  CDS            miRFP670nano: miRFP670nano is a basic (constitutively fluorescent) near ir fluorescent protein published in 2019, derived from Nostoc punctiforme. It has very low acid sensitivity. It requires the cofactor biliverdin for fluorescence.
   3732..3765    +  protein_bind   loxP: Cre-mediated recombination occurs in the 8-bp core sequence (GCATACAT). Cre recombinase
   3828..3861    +  protein_bind   lox2272: Cre-mediated recombination occurs in the 8-bp core sequence (GGATACTT). lox2272 sites are compatible with each other, but incompatible with loxP or loxN sites (Lee and Saito, 1988). Cre recombinase
   3926..4056    -  intron         chimeric intron (fragment): chimera between introns from chicken β-actin and rabbit β-globin
   4145..4280    -  intron         hybrid intron (fragment): hybrid between chicken β-actin (CBA) and minute virus of mice (MMV) introns (Gray et al., 2011)
   4281..4558    -  promoter       chicken β-actin promoter: No description available
   4560..4808    -  enhancer       CMV enhancer (fragment): human cytomegalovirus immediate early enhancer
   4869..5001    +  repeat_region  AAV2 ITR (fragment): inverted terminal repeat of adeno-associated virus serotype 2 inverted
   4996..5065    +  CDS            lacZα (fragment): LacZα fragment of β-galactosidase; lacZ fragment
   5070..5498    +  rep_origin     f1 ori (sequence partly withheld): f1 bacteriophage origin of replication; arrow indicates direction of (+) strand synthesis
   5551..5655    +  promoter       AmpR promoter: bla
   5656..6516    +  CDS            AmpR: β-lactamase; bla; confers resistance to ampicillin, carbenicillin, and related antibiotics
   6687..7275    +  rep_origin     ori: high-copy-number ColE1/pMB1/pBR322/pUC origin of replication
>Addgene plasmid #244080 | pAAV.CAGFLEX.(cyto).iGlucoSnFR2.mIRFP670nano3 | addgene full sequence | sequence record 487024 | Addgene NGS Result
AGCGCCCAATACGCAAACCGCCTCTCCCCGCGCGTTGGCCGATTCATTAATGCAGCTGCGCGCTCGCTCG
CTCACTGAGGCCGCCCGGGCAAAGCCCGGGCGTCGGGCGACCTTTGGTCGCCCGGCCTCAGTGAGCGAGC
GAGCGCGCAGAGAGGGAGTGGCCAACTCCATCACTAGGGGTTCCTTGTAGTTAATGATTAACCCGCCATG
CTACTTATCTACGTAGCCATGCTCTAGGAAGATCCTTATCGATTTTACCACATTTGTAGAGGTTTTACTT
GCTTTAAAAAACCTCCCACATCTCCCCCTGAACCTGAAACATAAAATGAATGCAATTGTTGTTGTTAACT
TGTTTATTGCAGCTTATAATGGTTACAAATAAAGCAATAGCATCACAAATTTCACAAATAAAGCATTTTT
TTCACTGCATTCTAGTTGTGGTTTGTCCAAACTCATCAATGTATCTTATCATGTCTGCTCGAAGCGGCCG
CCCGGGTCGACGGTATCGATGCGGGGAGGCGGCCCAAAGGGAGATCCGACTCGTCTGAGGGCGAAGGCGA
AGACGCGGAAGAGGCCGCAGAGCCGGCAGCAGGCCGCGGGAAGGAAGGTCCGCTGGATTGAGGGCCGAAG
GGACGTAGCAGAAGGACGTCCCGCGCAGAATCCAGGTGGCAACACAGGCGAGCAGCCAAGGAAAGGACGA
TGATTTCCCCGACAACACCACGGAATTGTCAGTGCCCAACAGCCGAGCCCCTGTCCAGCAGCGGGCAAGG
CAGGCGGCGATGAGTTCCGCCGTGGCAATAGGGAGGGGGAAAGCGAAAGTCCCGGAAAGGAGCTGACAGG
TGGTGGCAATGCCCCAACCAGTGGGGGTTGCGTCAGCAAACACAGTGCACACCACGCCACGTTGCCTGAC
AACGGGCCACAACTCCTCATAAAGAGACAGCAACCAGGATTTATACAAGGAGGAGAAAATGAAAGCCATA
CGGGAAGCAATAGCATGATACAAAGGCATTAAAGCAGCGTATCCACATAGCGTAAAAGGAGCAACATAGT
TAAGAATACCAGTCAATCTTTCACAAATTTTGTAATCCAGAGGTTGATTATCGATAAGCTAATTCGAACC
TCTTCGAGGGACATAACTTCGTATAATGTATGCTATACGAAGTTATGGGTCGATGGTGAGATCTGGACTA
GAGGGTCGATGGTGATGCTTGGATCAAAATAGGAAGAATCCCAATGATAACTTCGTATAAAGTATCCTAT
ACGAAGTTATGGATCCCGCCACCATGGGCAGATCTAAGCTGGAGATTTTCTCTTGGTGGGCTGGGGATGA
AGGCCCTGCCCTGGAGGCACTCATCAGACTGTATAAACAGAAGTATCCTGGAGTAGAGGTGATAAACGCC
ACTGTCACCGGAGGTGCCGGTGTAAATGCTCGCGCTGTCCTTAAGACAAGGATGCTTGGTGGTGATCCTC
CTGATACATTTCAAGTTGCAGCAGGGATGGAGTTGATAGGCACATGGGTGGTGGCTAACAGAATGGAGGA
TCTCAGCGCCTTGTTTCGACAAGAGGGTTGGCTTCAAGCCTTCCCCAAGGGCCTTATTGATCTGATTAGT
TATAAAGGTGGTATATGGAGTGTGCCCGTTAATATTCACAGGTCAAACGTAATGTGGTATTTGCCTGCAA
AGCTAAAAGAGTGGGGAGTTAACCCCCCACGGACTTGGGATGAGTTTCTTGCCACCTGTCAAACACTTAA
ACAAAAGGGTCTGGAAGCTCCACTGGCTCTCGGGGAAAATTGGACACAACAACACCTCTGGGAGAGTGTC
GCCTTGGCTGTATTGGGGCCTGATGATTGGAATAATCTGTGGAATGGGAAGCTGAAGTTCACAGACCCTA
AAGCAGTTAGGGCATGGGAAGTCTTTGGCCGCGTTTTGGACTGTGCCAACAAGGATGCAGCAGGCTTGTC
TTGGCAGCAAGCTGTCGATCGGGTAGTACAGGGGAAAGCCGCTTTTAACGTAATGGGCGACTGGGCAGCA
GGATATATGACTACCACTCTCAAGTTGAAGCCTGGTACAGATTTCGCATGGGCACCAAGTCCCGGGACAC
AGGGCGTCTTTATGATGGTTTCCGACTCTTTCGGACTTCCCAAAGGAGCCAAAAATCGACAAAACGCTAT
CAACTGGCTTCGATTGGTCGGCTCTAAAGAAGGTCAAGATACATTCAACCCACTGAAAGGGTCCATCGCT
GCTCGGCTCGATAGCGACCCAAGCAAGTATCCGTGTAACGTCTATATCACCGCCGACAAGCAGAAGAACG
GCATCAAGGCGAACTTCAAGATCCGCCACAACGTGGAGGACGGCAGCGTGCAGCTCGCCGACCACTACCA
GCAGAACACCCCCATCGGCGACGGCCCCGTGCTGCTGCCCGACAACCACTACCTGGTGACCCAGTCCGTG
CTGAGCAAAGACCCCAACGAGAAGCGCGATCACATGGTCCTGCTGGAGTTCGTGACCGCCGCCGGGATCA
CTCTCGGCATGGACGAGCTGTACAAGGGCGGTACCGGAGGGAGCATGAGCAAGGGCGAGGAGCTGTTCAC
CGGGGTGGTGCCCATCCTGGTCGAGCTGGACGGCGACGTAAACGGCCACAAGTTCAGCGTGCGCGGCGAG
GGCGAGGGCGATGCCACCAACGGCAAGCTGACCCTGAAGTTCATCTGCACCACCGGCAAGCTGCCCGTGC
CCTGGCCCACCCTCGTGACCACCCTGACCTACGGCGTGCAGTGCTTCAGCCGCTACCCCGACCACATGAA
GCAGCACGACTTCTTCAAGTCCGCCATGCCCGAAGGCTACGTCCAGGAGCGCACCATCAGCTTCAAGGAC
GACGGCACCTACAAGACCCGCGCCGAGGTGAAGTTCGAGGGCGACACCCTGGTGAACCGCATCGAGCTGA
AGGGCATCGACTTCAAGGAGGACGGCAACATCCTGGGGCACAAGCTGGAGTACAACTTTAACAACCCCAA
CGCATACGGACAGAGTGCAATGCGAGATTGGCGGAGTAATCGCATCGTTGGCTCCCTGGTAGCAGGAGCA
GTGGCCCCTGAAAGCTCCATGTCACAATTCGGAACAGTAATGGAAATTTTCCTGCAAACACGCAACCCAC
AAGCAGCAGCAAATGCAGCACAAGCTATTGCTGACCAAGTTGGCCTGGGTCGCCTTGGTCAGCTGCAGTC
TACCGGCTCCGGAGGTGGAGGTACTGGAGGAGGTGGGTCAGGTGGAGGTGGATCAATGGCAAACCTGGAC
AAGATGCTGAACACCACCGTGACCGAGGTGCGCAAGTTCCTGCAAGCGGACAGAGTGTGCGTGTTCAAGT
TCGAGGAAGATTACTCCGGCACCGTCTCGCACGAAGCCGTGGACGACAGATGGATTAGCATCCTGAAGAC
CCAGGTGCAGGACAGATACTTCATGGAAACCAGAGGCGAGGAATACGTCCACGGCAGATACCAGGCCATC
GCCGACATCTACACAGCCAATCTGGTCGAGTGCTACAGAGACCTGCTGATCGAGTTTCAGGTGCGGGCCA
TTCTGGCTGTCCCCATCCTGCAAGGCAAGAAGCTGTGGGGCCTGCTGGTGGCCCACCAACTGGCCGGCCC
TCGGGAGTGGCAGACCTGGGAAATCGACTTCCTGAAACAGCAAGCCGTGGTGATGGGCATCGCCATCCAG
CAGAGCTAGAAGCTTGCTAGTATAACTTCGTATAGCATACATTATACGAAGTTATGGGTCGATGGTGATG
CTTGGCAATTCGGGTCGATGGTGAAGCATTGGTCTTCCTATTTTGATATAACTTCGTATAGGATACTTTA
TACGAAGTTATGGGGATGATCCAATTCTTTGCCAAAATGATGAGACAGCACAATAACCAGCACGTTGCCC
AGGAGCTGTAGGAAAAAGAAGAAGGCATGAACATGGTTAGCAGAGGCTCTAGAGCCGCCGGTCACACGCC
AGAAGCCGAACCCCGCCCTGCCCCGTCCCCCCCGAAGGCAGCCGTCCCCCCGCGGACAGCCCCGAGCCGC
TCCCCCCGCACAAAGGGCCCTCCCGGAGCCCCTCAAGGCTTTCACGCAGCCACAGAAAAGAAACAAGCCG
TCATTAAACCAAGCGCTAATTACAGCCCGGAGGAGAAGGGCCGTCCCGCCCGCTCACCTGTGGGAGTAAC
GCGGTCAGTCAGAGCCGGGGCGGGCGGCGCGAGGCGGCGGCGGAGCGGGGCACGGGGCGAAGGCAGCGCG
CAGCGACTCCCGCCCGCCGCGCGCTTCGCTTTTTATAGGGCCGCCGCCGCCGCCGCCTCGCCATAAAAGG
AAACTTTCGGAGCGCGCCGCTCTGATTGGCTGCCGCCGCACCTCTCCGCCTCGCCCCGCCCCGCCCCYCG
CCCCGCCCCGCCCCGCCTGGCGCGCGCCCCCCCCCCCCCCCCGCCCCCATCGCTGCACAAAATAATTAAA
AAATAAATAAATACAAAATTGGGGGTGGGGAGGGGGGGGAGATGGGGAGAGTGAAGCAGAACGTGGGGCT
CACCTCGACCATGGTAATAGCGATGACTAATACGTAGATGTACTGCCAAGTAGGAAAGTCCCATAAGGTC
ATGTACTGGGCATAATGCCAGGCGGGCCATTTACCGTCATTGACGTCAATAGGGGGCGTACTTGGCATAT
GATACACTTGATGTACTGCCAAGTGGGCAGTTTACCGTAAATACTCCACCCATTGACGTCAATGGAAAGT
CCCTATTGGCGTTACTATGGGAACATACGTCATTATTGACGTCAATGGTACTCTTCCTAGAGCATGGCTA
CGTAGATAAGTAGCATGGCGGGTTAATCATTAACTACAAGGAACCCCTAGTGATGGAGTTGGCCACTCCC
TCTCTGCGCGCTCGCTCGCTCACTGAGGCCGGGCGACCAAAGGTCGCCCGACGCCCGGGCTTTGCCCGGG
CGGCCTCAGTGAGCGAGCGAGCGCGCAGCTGGCGTAATAGCGAAGAGGCCCGCACCGATCGCCCTTCCCA
ACAGTTGCGCAGCCTGAATGGCGAATGGG
[124 nt withheld, positions 5070-5193]
C
[91 nt withheld, positions 5195-5285]
A
[49 nt withheld, positions 5287-5335]
CCTTTGACGTTGGAGTCCACGTTCTTT
[37 nt withheld, positions 5363-5399]
ACCCTATCTCGGTCTATTCTTTTGATTTATAAGGGATTTTGCCGATTTCGGCCTATTGGTTAAAAAATGA
GCTGATTTAACAAAAATTTAACGCGAATTTTAACAAAATATTAACGCTTACAATTTAGGTGGCACTTTTC
GGGGAAATGTGCGCGGAACCCCTATTTGTTTATTTTTCTAAATACATTCAAATATGTATCCGCTCATGAG
ACAATAACCCTGATAAATGCTTCAATAATATTGAAAAAGGAAGAGTATGAGTATTCAACATTTCCGTGTC
GCCCTTATTCCCTTTTTTGCGGCATTTTGCCTTCCTGTTTTTGCTCACCCAGAAACGCTGGTGAAAGTAA
AAGATGCTGAAGATCAGTTGGGTGCACGAGTGGGTTACATCGAACTGGATCTCAACAGCGGTAAGATCCT
TGAGAGTTTTCGCCCCGAAGAACGTTTTCCAATGATGAGCACTTTTAAAGTTCTGCTATGTGGCGCGGTA
TTATCCCGTATTGACGCCGGGCAAGAGCAACTCGGTCGCCGCATACACTATTCTCAGAATGACTTGGTTG
AGTACTCACCAGTCACAGAAAAGCATCTTACGGATGGCATGACAGTAAGAGAATTATGCAGTGCTGCCAT
AACCATGAGTGATAACACTGCGGCCAACTTACTTCTGACAACGATCGGAGGACCGAAGGAGCTAACCGCT
TTTTTGCACAACATGGGGGATCATGTAACTCGCCTTGATCGTTGGGAACCGGAGCTGAATGAAGCCATAC
CAAACGACGAGCGTGACACCACGATGCCTGTAGCAATGGCAACAACGTTGCGCAAACTATTAACTGGCGA
ACTACTTACTCTAGCTTCCCGGCAACAATTAATAGACTGGATGGAGGCGGATAAAGTTGCAGGACCACTT
CTGCGCTCGGCCCTTCCGGCTGGCTGGTTTATTGCTGATAAATCTGGAGCCGGTGAGCGTGGGTCTCGCG
GTATCATTGCAGCACTGGGGCCAGATGGTAAGCCCTCCCGTATCGTAGTTATCTACACGACGGGGAGTCA
GGCAACTATGGATGAACGAAATAGACAGATCGCTGAGATAGGTGCCTCACTGATTAAGCATTGGTAACTG
TCAGACCAAGTTTACTCATATATACTTTAGATTGATTTAAAACTTCATTTTTAATTTAAAAGGATCTAGG
TGAAGATCCTTTTTGATAATCTCATGACCAAAATCCCTTAACGTGAGTTTTCGTTCCACTGAGCGTCAGA
CCCCGTAGAAAAGATCAAAGGATCTTCTTGAGATCCTTTTTTTCTGCGCGTAATCTGCTGCTTGCAAACA
AAAAAACCACCGCTACCAGCGGTGGTTTGTTTGCCGGATCAAGAGCTACCAACTCTTTTTCCGAAGGTAA
CTGGCTTCAGCAGAGCGCAGATACCAAATACTGTTCTTCTAGTGTAGCCGTAGTTAGGCCACCACTTCAA
GAACTCTGTAGCACCGCCTACATACCTCGCTCTGCTAATCCTGTTACCAGTGGCTGCTGCCAGTGGCGAT
AAGTCGTGTCTTACCGGGTTGGACTCAAGACGATAGTTACCGGATAAGGCGCAGCGGTCGGGCTGAACGG
GGGGTTCGTGCACACAGCCCAGCTTGGAGCGAACGACCTACACCGAACTGAGATACCTACAGCGTGAGCT
ATGAGAAAGCGCCACGCTTCCCGAAGGGAGAAAGGCGGACAGGTATCCGGTAAGCGGCAGGGTCGGAACA
GGAGAGCGCACGAGGGAGCTTCCAGGGGGAAACGCCTGGTATCTTTATAGTCCTGTCGGGTTTCGCCACC
TCTGACTTGAGCGTCGATTTTTGTGATGCTCGTCAGGGGGGCGGAGCCTATGGAAAAACGCCAGCAACGC
GGCCTTTTTACGGTTCCTGGCCTTTTGCTGGCCTTTTGCTCACATGTTCTTTCCTGCGTTATCCCCTGAT
TCTGTGGATAACCGTATTACCGCCTTTGAGTGAGCTGATACCGCTCGCCGCAGCCGAACGACCGAGCGCA
GCGAGTCAGTGAGCGAGGAAGCGGAAG
